>Addgene plasmid #185405 | Tornado-RNA sensor for survivin | addgene full sequence | sequence record 391248 | Addgene NGS Result
GTGTGTCAGTTAGGGTGTGGAAAGTCCCCAGGCTCCCCAGCAGGCAGAAGTATGCAAAGCATGCATCTCA
ATTAGTCAGCAACCAGGTGTGGAAAGTCCCCAGGCTCCCCAGCAGGCAGAAGTATGCAAAGCATGCATCT
CAATTAGTCAGCAACCATAGTCCCGCCCCTAACTCCGCCCATCCCGCCCCTAACTCCGCCCAGTTCCGCC
CATTCTCCGCCCCATGGCTGACTAATTTTTTTTATTTATGCAGAGGCCGAGGCCGCCTCGGCCTCTGAGC
TATTCCAGAAGTAGTGAGGAGGCTTTTTTGGAGGCCTAGGCTTTTGCAAAAAGCTTCACGCTGCCGCAAG
CACTCAGGGCGCAAGGGCTGCTAAAGGAAGCGGAACACGTAGAAAGCCAGTCCGCAGAAACGGTGCTGAC
CCCGGATGAATGTCAGCTACTGGGCTATCTGGACAAGGGAAAACGCAAGCGCAAAGAGAAAGCAGGTAGC
TTGCAGTGGGCTTACATGGCGATAGCTAGACTGGGCGGTTTTATGGACAGCAAGCGAACCGGAATTGCCA
GCTGGGGCGCCCTCTGGTAAGGTTGGGAAGCCCTGCAAAGTAAACTGGATGGCTTTCTTGCCGCCAAGGA
TCTGATGGCGCAGGGGATCAAGATCTGATCAAGAGACAGGATGAGGATCGTTTCGCATGATTGAACAAGA
TGGATTGCACGCAGGTTCTCCGGCCGCTTGGGTGGAGAGGCTATTCGGCTATGACTGGGCACAACAGACA
ATCGGCTGCTCTGATGCCGCCGTGTTCCGGCTGTCAGCGCAGGGGCGCCCGGTTCTTTTTGTCAAGACCG
ACCTGTCCGGTGCCCTGAATGAACTGCAGGACGAGGCAGCGCGGCTATCGTGGCTGGCCACGACGGGCGT
TCCTTGCGCAGCTGTGCTCGACGTTGTCACTGAAGCGGGAAGGGACTGGCTGCTATTGGGCGAAGTGCCG
GGGCAGGATCTCCTGTCATCTCACCTTGCTCCTGCCGAGAAAGTATCCATCATGGCTGATGCAATGCGGC
GGCTGCATACGCTTGATCCGGCTACCTGCCCATTCGACCACCAAGCGAAACATCGCATCGAGCGAGCACG
TACTCGGATGGAAGCCGGTCTTGTCGATCAGGATGATCTGGACGAAGAGCATCAGGGGCTCGCGCCAGCC
GAACTGTTCGCCAGGCTCAAGGCGCGCATGCCCGACGGCGAGGATCTCGTCGTGACCCATGGCGATGCCT
GCTTGCCGAATATCATGGTGGAAAATGGCCGCTTTTCTGGATTCATCGACTGTGGCCGGCTGGGTGTGGC
GGACCGCTATCAGGACATAGCGTTGGCTACCCGTGATATTGCTGAAGAGCTTGGCGGCGAATGGGCTGAC
CGCTTCCTCGTGCTTTACGGTATCGCCGCTCCCGATTCGCAGCGCATCGCCTTCTATCGCCTTCTTGACG
AGTTCTTCTGAGCGGGACTCTGGGGTTCGAAATGACCGACCAAGCGACGCCCAACCTGCCATCACGAGAT
TTCGATTCCACCGCCGCCTTCTATGAAAGGTTGGGCTTCGGAATCGTTTTCCGGGACGCCGGCTGGATGA
TCCTCCAGCGCGGGGATCTCATGCTGGAGTTCTTCGCCCACCCCGGGCTCGATCCCCTCGCGAGTTGGTT
CAGCTGCTGCCTGAGGCTGGACGACCTCGCGGAGTTCTACCGGCAGTGCAAATCCGTCGGCATCCAGGAA
ACCAGCAGCGGCTATCCGCGCATCCATGCCCCCGAACTGCAGGAGTGGGGAGGCACGATGGCCGCTTTGG
TCCGGATCTTTGTGAAGGAACCTTACTTCTGTGGTGTGACATAATTGGACAAACTACCTACAGAGATTTA
AAGCTCTAAGGTAAATATAAAATTTTTAAGTGTATAATGTGTTAAACTACTGATTCTAATTGTTTGTGTA
TTTTAGATTCCAACCTATGGAACTGATGAATGGGAGCAGTGGTGGAATGCCTTTAATGAGGAAAACCTGT
TTTGCTCAGAAGAAATGCCATCTAGTGATGATGAGGCTACTGCTGACTCTCAACATTCTACTCCTCCAAA
AAAGAAGAGAAAGGTAGAAGACCCCAAGGACTTTCCTTCAGAATTGCTAAGTTTTTTGAGTCATGCTGTG
TTTAGTAATAGAACTCTTGCTTGCTTTGCTATTTACACCACAAAGGAAAAAGCTGCACTGCTATACAAGA
AAATTATGGAAAAATATTCTGTAACCTTTATAAGTAGGCATAACAGTTATAATCATAACATACTGTTTTT
TCTTACTCCACACAGGCATAGAGTGTCTGCTATTAATAACTATGCTCAAAAATTGTGTACCTTTAGCTTT
TTAATTTGTAAAGGGGTTAATAAGGAATATTTGATGTATAGTGCCTTGACTAGAGATCATAATCAGCCAT
ACCACATTTGTAGAGGTTTTACTTGCTTTAAAAAACCTCCCACACCTCCCCCTGAACCTGAAACATAAAA
TGAATGCAATTGTTGTTGTTAACTTGTTTATTGCAGCTTATAATGGTTACAAATAAAGCAATAGCATCAC
AAATTTCACAAATAAAGCATTTTTTTCACTGCATTCTAGTTGTGGTTTGTCCAAACTCATCAATGTATCT
TATCATGTCTGGATCGATCCAGGACCTCCCTAACCCTATGACGTAATTCACGTCACGACTCCACCCCTCC
AGGAACCCCTAGTGATGGAGTTGGCCACTCCCTCTCTGCGCGCTCGCTCACTGACTCGCTGCGCTCGGTC
GTTCGGCTGCGGCGAGCGGTATCAGCTCACTCAAAGGCGGTAATACGGTTATCCACAGAATCAGGGGATA
ACGCAGGAAAGAACATGTGAGCAAAAGGCCAGCAAAAGGCCAGGAACCGTAAAAAGGCCGCGTTGCTGGC
GTTTTTCCATAGGCTCCGCCCCCCTGACGAGCATCACAAAAATCGACGCTCAAGTCAGAGGTGGCGAAAC
CCGACAGGACTATAAAGATACCAGGCGTTTCCCCCTGGAAGCTCCCTCGTGCGCTCTCCTGTTCCGACCC
TGCCGCTTACCGGATACCTGTCCGCCTTTCTCCCTTCGGGAAGCGTGGCGCTTTCTCATAGCTCACGCTG
TAGGTATCTCAGTTCGGTGTAGGTCGTTCGCTCCAAGCTGGGCTGTGTGCACGAACCCCCCGTTCAGCCC
GACCGCTGCGCCTTATCCGGTAACTATCGTCTTGAGTCCAACCCGGTAAGACACGACTTATCGCCACTGG
CAGCAGCCACTGGTAACAGGATTAGCAGAGCGAGGTATGTAGGCGGTGCTACAGAGTTCTTGAAGTGGTG
GCCTAACTACGGCTACACTAGAAGAACAGTATTTGGTATCTGCGCTCTGCTGAAGCCAGTTACCTTCGGA
AAAAGAGTTGGTAGCTCTTGATCCGGCAAACAAACCACCGCTGGTAGCGGTGGTTTTTTTGTTTGCAAGC
AGCAGATTACGCGCAGAAAAAAAGGATCTCAAGAAGATCCTTTGATCTTTTCTACGGGGTCTGACGCTCA
GTGGAACGAAAACTCACGTTAAGGGATTTTGGTCATGAGATTATCAAAAAGGATCTTCACCTAGATCCTT
TTAAATTAAAAATGAAGTTTTAAATCAATCTAAAGTATATATGAGTAAACTTGGTCTGACAGTTACCAAT
GCTTAATCAGTGAGGCACCTATCTCAGCGATCTGTCTATTTCGTTCATCCATAGTTGCCTGACTCCCCGT
CGTGTAGATAACTACGATACGGGAGGGCTTACCATCTGGCCCCAGTGCTGCAATGATACCGCGAGACCCA
CGCTCACCGGCTCCAGATTTATCAGCAATAAACCAGCCAGCCGGAAGGGCCGAGCGCAGAAGTGGTCCTG
CAACTTTATCCGCCTCCATCCAGTCTATTAATTGTTGCCGGGAAGCTAGAGTAAGTAGTTCGCCAGTTAA
TAGTTTGCGCAACGTTGTTGCCATTGCTACAGGCATCGTGGTGTCACGCTCGTCGTTTGGTATGGCTTCA
TTCAGCTCCGGTTCCCAACGATCAAGGCGAGTTACATGATCCCCCATGTTGTGCAAAAAAGCGGTTAGCT
CCTTCGGTCCTCCGATCGTTGTCAGAAGTAAGTTGGCCGCAGTGTTATCACTCATGGTTATGGCAGCACT
GCATAATTCTCTTACTGTCATGCCATCCGTAAGATGCTTTTCTGTGACTGGTGAGTACTCAACCAAGTCA
TTCTGAGAATAGTGTATGCGGCGACCGAGTTGCTCTTGCCCGGCGTCAATACGGGATAATACCGCGCCAC
ATAGCAGAACTTTAAAAGTGCTCATCATTGGAAAACGTTCTTCGGGGCGAAAACTCTCAAGGATCTTACC
GCTGTTGAGATCCAGTTCGATGTAACCCACTCGTGCACCCAACTGATCTTCAGCATCTTTTACTTTCACC
AGCGTTTCTGGGTGAGCAAAAACAGGAAGGCAAAATGCCGCAAAAAAGGGAATAAGGGCGACACGGAAAT
GTTGAATACTCATACTCTTCCTTTTTCAATATTATTGAAGCATTTATCAGGGTTATTGTCTCATGAGCGG
ATACATATTTGAATGTATTTAGAAAAATAAACAAATAGGGGTTCCGCGCACATTTCCCCGAAAAGTGCCA
CCTG
[124 nt withheld, positions 4695-4818]
C
[91 nt withheld, positions 4820-4910]
A
[49 nt withheld, positions 4912-4960]
CCTTTGACGTTGGAGTCCACGTTCTTT
[37 nt withheld, positions 4988-5024]
ACCCTATCTCGGTCTATTCTTTTGATTTATAAGGGATTTTGCCGATTTCGGCCTATTGGTTAAAAAATGA
GCTGATTTAACAAAAATTTAACGCGAATTTTAACAAAATATTAACGCTTACAATTTCCATTCGCCATTCA
GGCTGCGCAACTGTTGGGAAGGGCGATCGGTGCGGGCCTCTTCGCTATTACGCCAGCAGATCTGCAGATC
TGTCCCTCTCTGCGCGCTCGCTCGCTCACTGAGGCCGCCCGGGCAAAGCCCGGGCGTCGGGCGACCTTTG
GTCGCCCGGCCTCAGTGAGCGAGCGAGCGCGCAGAGAGGGAGTGGCCAACTCCATCACTAGGGGTTCCTT
GTAGTTAATGATTAACCCGCCATGCTACTTATCTACGTAAGACATGATAAGATACATTGATGAGTTTGGA
CAAACCACAACTAGAATGCAGTGAAAAAAATGCTTTATTTGTGAAATTTGTGATGCTATTGCTTTATTTG
TAACCATTATAAGCTGCAATAAACAAGTTACTAGTCCTCGGCTCGAGATCGATGCGGTCGCCATATGGAT
ATCGGTAACCGACGTCAAGCTTGCATGCCTGCAGGTCCTAGTAAAAAGCGGACCGAAGTCCGCTCTAGAG
CGTGGACTGTACCCTCCACTTTTATCCGGGCTTGGGACCGGCATTGGCAGTGTTCTACAGTCCACGCCGA
CCGCGGCCGCTTGCCATGAATGATCCGGTACCTCGTTTCGAGCCACCGCATCTCTACATTCGGTGGCTCG
GAGCTAATGAGCTCAACGAGCCTTTGCTAGCGGATCATCAGAGTATGTGGGAAACGTGGCAACGCGTCCC
ACATACACATGGCAAGCGGCCGCACTCGGCATGGTTAGGCGGTTTCCCGCCCCCTCCCATTTTATCCGGG
CTTGGGACCGGCGAGTGCGGCCCGTCGACTAGTATATGTGCTGCCGAAGCGAGCACGGTGTTTCGTCCTT
TCCACAAGATATATAAAGCCAAGAAATCGAAATACTTTCAAGTTACGGTAAGCATATGATAGTCCATTTT
AAAACATAATTTTAAAACTGCAAACTACCCAAGAAATTATTACTTTCTACGTCACGTATTTTGTACTAAT
ATCTTTGTGTTTACAGTCAAATTAATTCTAATTATCTCTCTAACAGCCTTGTATCGTATATGCAAATATG
AAGGAATCATGGGAAATAGGCCCTCTTCCTGCCCGACCTTGGATCCGGCTGTGGAAT
Features (pLannotate 1.2.2; 20 found; start..end, strand, type, name):
      1..330     +  promoter       SV40 promoter: SV40 enhancer and early promoter
    332..655     +  CDS            tnpA (fragment): TN5P_ECOLX - Also known as tnp. Experimental evidence at protein level: Swiss-Prot protein existence level 1. Mediates transposition of transposon Tn5 by a 'cut and paste' mechanism. First, the monomeric transposase binds the 19 bp inverted DNA repeats flanking the transposon. Then, dimerization of the DNA- bound transposase creates a synaptic DNA complex. After nicking of the first DNA strand, excision of the transposon proceeds through a series of intermediates. The transposase then mediates the insertion of the transposon at a new site by strand transfer. The activity of the wild- type tran
    687..1478    +  CDS            neo: KKA2_KLEPN - Also known as kan, nptII. Experimental evidence at protein level: Swiss-Prot protein existence level 1. Resistance to kanamycin, neomycin, paromomycin, ribostamycin, butirosin and gentamicin B. From Klebsiella pneumoniae.
   1502..1822    +  CDS            ble (fragment): BLE_KLEPN - Experimental evidence at protein level: Swiss-Prot protein existence level 1. Binding protein with a strong affinity to the bleomycin family of antibiotics. Binds to CL990; an antimitotic-antibiotic compound. From Klebsiella pneumoniae.
   1825..1899    +  CDS            small t antigen (fragment): SV40 (simian virus 40) small t antigen
   1901..1966    +  intron         small t intron: SV40 (simian virus 40) small t antigen intron
   2096..2116    +  CDS            SV40 NLS: nuclear localization signal of SV40 (simian virus 40) large T antigen
   2435..2518    +  CDS            large T antigen (fragment): large T antigen from SV40 (simian virus 40)
   2541..2675    +  polyA_signal   SV40 poly(A) signal: SV40 polyadenylation signal
   2731..2779    +  repeat_region  AAV2 ITR (fragment): inverted terminal repeat of adeno-associated virus serotype 2 inverted
   2944..3532    -  rep_origin     ori: high-copy-number ColE1/pMB1/pBR322/pUC origin of replication
   3703..4563    -  CDS            AmpR: β-lactamase; bla; confers resistance to ampicillin, carbenicillin, and related antibiotics
   4564..4668    -  promoter       AmpR promoter: bla
   4695..5123    +  rep_origin     f1 ori (sequence partly withheld): f1 bacteriophage origin of replication; arrow indicates direction of (+) strand synthesis
   5154..5221    -  CDS            lacZα (fragment): LacZα fragment of β-galactosidase; lacZ fragment
   5244..5373    -  repeat_region  AAV2 ITR (fragment): inverted terminal repeat of adeno-associated virus serotype 2 inverted
   5422..5543    -  polyA_signal   SV40 poly(A) signal: SV40 polyadenylation signal
   5601..5621    -  misc_feature   MCS (fragment): pUC18/19 multiple cloning site
   5885..5951    -  ncRNA          twister-P3 (fragment): Accession: RF03154 - type-P3 twister ribozyme
   5999..6239    -  promoter       U6 promoter: RNA polymerase III promoter for human U6 snRNA
