[The description below was written by a language model from this plasmid's Addgene catalogue record and pLannotate feature annotations shown in this document.]
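Description:
Tornado-RNA sensor for survivin is a mammalian expression plasmid built on the pAV U6+27 backbone, designed to produce a circular RNA that carries sensing modules for the survivin transcript. It is a 6,271 nt high-copy plasmid maintained in E. coli through a ColE1/pUC-type origin and an ampicillin resistance gene (β-lactamase with its own promoter). An f1 origin and a remnant of lacZα are also present.

The payload is a synthetic insert, cloned between KpnI and NheI sites, placed downstream of the human U6 promoter, which recruits RNA polymerase III for strong expression of small non-coding RNAs. The annotation detects a twister-type ribozyme fragment next to the promoter, consistent with the Tornado design. In that design, self-cleaving ribozymes flank the RNA of interest and leave ends that cellular ligase joins, giving a nuclease-resistant circular RNA that accumulates to high levels. The sensing sequence itself is not annotated in the feature table, and the record does not detail its composition beyond calling it a circular RNA-scaffolded sensing module. The title of the associated publication indicates that the approach images endogenous RNA using fluorogenic proteins whose fluorescence is induced by conformation switching.

The backbone also carries an SV40 enhancer/early promoter driving the neomycin/kanamycin phosphotransferase gene. This gene sits among Tn5-derived transposase and ble fragments and is followed by the SV40 small t intron and a polyadenylation signal, so it could in principle allow G418 selection in mammalian cells. Partial AAV2 inverted terminal repeats flank the region containing both cassettes, but because only fragments are annotated, the record does not establish suitability for AAV packaging. The plasmid is intended for expression in mammalian cells to detect survivin RNA.
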