Addgene plasmid #185405: Tornado-RNA sensor for survivin
Purpose: circular RNA-scaffolded sensing modules for survivin
Depositing lab: Jian-Hui Jiang. Depositing organization: Hunan University. Publication: Genetically Encoded Sensor Enables Endogenous RNA Imaging with Conformation-Switching Induced Fluorogenic Proteins. Zhou WJ, Li H, Zhang KK, Wang F, Chu X, Jiang JH. J Am Chem Soc. 2021 Sep 8;143(35):14394-14401. doi: 10.1021/jacs.1c07719. Epub 2021 Aug 25. PubMed 34431301.
Backbone
  Vector backbone: pAV U6+27
  Backbone manufacturer: Addgene plasmid #129405
  Vector type: Mammalian Expression
Growth in bacteria
  Bacterial resistance: Ampicillin, 100 μg/mL
  Growth temperature: 37°C
  Growth strain: DH5alpha
  Copy number: High Copy
Gene/Insert
  Gene/Insert name: circular RNA-scaffolded sensing modules
  Species: Synthetic
  Mutation: WT
  Promoter: U6
  Cloning method: Restriction Enzyme; 5′ cloning site KpnI (unknown if destroyed); 3′ cloning site NheI (unknown if destroyed)
  Sequencing primers: 5′ ccgtaacttgaaagtatttcg
Terms and licenses: Academic/Nonprofit Terms; Industry Terms: Not Available to Industry
How to cite: Tornado-RNA sensor for survivin was a gift from Jian-Hui Jiang (Addgene plasmid # 185405 ; http://n2t.net/addgene:185405 ; RRID:Addgene_185405)
