>Addgene plasmid #185405 | Tornado-RNA sensor for survivin | depositor partial sequence | sequence record 359507 | circular RNA-scaffolded sensing modules for survivin
GGGCCGCACTCGCCGGTCCCAAGCCCGGATAAAATGGGAGGGGGCGGGAAACCGCCTAACCATGCCGAGT
GCGGCCGCTTGCCATGTGTATGTGGGACGCGTTGCCACGTTTCCCACATACTCTGATGATCCGCTAGCAA
AGGCTCGTTGAGCTCATTAGCTCCGAGCCACCGAATGTAGAGATGCGGTGGCTCGAAACGAGGTACCGGA
TCATTCATGGCAAGCGGCCGCGGTCGGCGTGGACTGTAGAACACTGCCAATGCCGGTCCCAAGCCCGGAT
AAAAGTGGAGGGTACAGTCCACGC
